>Addgene plasmid #206410 | pcDNA3-hARFGAP2-HA | addgene full sequence | sequence record 410671 | Addgene NGS Result
ATCTCCCGATCCCCTATGGTGCACTCTCAGTACAATCTGCTCTGATGCCGCATAGTTAAGCCAGTATCTG
CTCCCTGCTTGTGTGTTGGAGGTCGCTGAGTAGTGCGCGAGCAAAATTTAAGCTACAACAAGGCAAGGCT
TGACCGACAATTGCATGAAGAATCTGCTTAGGGTTAGGCGTTTTGCGCTGCTTCGCGATGTACGGGCCAG
ATATACGCGTTGACATTGATTATTGACTAGTTATTAATAGTAATCAATTACGGGGTCATTAGTTCATAGC
CCATATATGGAGTTCCGCGTTACATAACTTACGGTAAATGGCCCGCCTGGCTGACCGCCCAACGACCCCC
GCCCATTGACGTCAATAATGACGTATGTTCCCATAGTAACGCCAATAGGGACTTTCCATTGACGTCAATG
GGTGGAGTATTTACGGTAAACTGCCCACTTGGCAGTACATCAAGTGTATCATATGCCAAGTACGCCCCCT
ATTGACGTCAATGACGGTAAATGGCCCGCCTGGCATTATGCCCAGTACATGACCTTATGGGACTTTCCTA
CTTGGCAGTACATCTACGTATTAGTCATCGCTATTACCATGGTGATGCGGTTTTGGCAGTACATCAATGG
GCGTGGATAGCGGTTTGACTCACGGGGATTTCCAAGTCTCCACCCCATTGACGTCAATGGGAGTTTGTTT
TGGCACCAAAATCAACGGGACTTTCCAAAATGTCGTAACAACTCCGCCCCATTGACGCAAATGGGCGGTA
GGCGTGTACGGTGGGAGGTCTATATAAGCAGAGCTCTCTGGCTAACTAGAGAACCCACTGCTTACTGGCT
TATCGAAATTAATACGACTCACTATAGGGAGACCCAAGCTTGGTACCGAGCTCGGATCTACCATGGCGGC
GGAGCCGAACAAGACCGAAATCCAGACTCTTTTTAAGAGGCTTCGCGCAGTTCCAACCAACAAGGCCTGT
TTCGACTGCGGCGCCAAGAATCCGAGTTGGGCCAGCATCACGTACGGTGTTTTCTTGTGCATTGACTGTT
CCGGGGTGCACCGCTCCCTGGGCGTCCATCTGAGCTTCATCAGGTCCACAGAGTTGGATTCCAACTGGAA
CTGGTTCCAGCTGAGGTGTATGCAGGTCGGCGGGAATGCCAATGCGACGGCTTTTTTTCGCCAACATGGA
TGCACAGCCAATGATGCCAACACCAAATATAATAGCCGAGCTGCCCAGATGTACCGGGAGAAGATCCGGC
AGCTGGGGAGTGCGGCCCTGGCTAGGCATGGCACTGATCTTTGGATAGACAACATGAGTAGTGCCGTTCC
TAATCACTCCCCAGAGAAGAAGGACTCTGATTTCTTCACAGAACACACTCAACCCCCTGCCTGGGATGCG
CCAGCCACTGAGCCTTCAGGGACCCAGCAGCCAGCCCCGTCTACAGAGAGCAGTGGCCTGGCACAGCCGG
AGCATGGCCCCAACACAGACCTGCTTGGCACCTCACCCAAAGCCTCACTGGAACTGAAAAGCTCCATCAT
TGGCAAGAAGAAGCCAGCAGCAGCTAAGAAAGGGCTGGGTGCCAAGAAAGGCCTAGGGGCCCAGAAGGTG
AGCAGCCAGAGCTTCAGTGAGATTGAGCGGCAGGCTCAGGTGGCAGAGAAGCTCCGTGAGCAGCAGGCAG
CCGATGCCAAGAAGCAGGCGGAGGAGTCCATGGTCGCCTCCATGCGTCTGGCCTACCAGGAGCTCCAGAT
TGATCGTAAGAAAGAGGAAAAGAAGCTACAGAATCTGGAAGGGAAGAAGCGAGAGCAGGCAGAAAGGTTG
GGCATGGGCTTGGTATCCCGAAGCTCTGTCTCCCACTCCGTGCTGTCTGAGATGCAGGTGATTGAGCAGG
AAACCCCAGTGAGTGCAAAATCCTCTCGCTCGCAGCTGGACTTGTTTGACGATGTTGGTACTTTCGCCTC
TGGACCCCCAAAGTACAAGGACAATCCCTTTTCCTTAGGGGAAAGCTTTGGCTCCCGCTGGGATACAGAT
GCTGCCTGGGGTATGGACAGGGTAGAGGAGAAGGAGCCAGAAGTGACCATCTCAAGCATCCGGCCTATTT
CAGAAAGAGCCACAAACCGGAGGGAAGTGGAGAGCCGGAGCTCAGGCCTCGAGTCTAGTGAGGCGCGTCA
GAAATTCGCAGGAGCCAAAGCCATCTCATCTGACATGTTCTTTGGGCGGGAGGTGGATGCGGAGTATGAG
GCCAGGTCTCGGCTGCAGCAGCTCTCAGGCAGCAGTGCCATCAGCTCTTCAGACCTCTTTGGGGACATGG
ATGGAGCTCACGGAGCAGGAAGTGTATCTCTGGGGAACGTGCTGCCTACAGCGGACATTGCCCAGTTTAA
GCAGGGTGTCAAGTCTGTGGCTGGGAAAATGGCTGTGCTGGCCAATGGTGTGATGAATTCCTTGCAGGAT
CGCTACGGTTCCTACGTCGAGTATCCATACGATGTACCAGACTACGCAGAGATCCACTAGTTCTAGAGGG
CCCTATTCTATAGTGTCACCTAAATGCTAGAGCTCGCTGATCAGCCTCGACTGTGCCTTCTAGTTGCCAG
CCATCTGTTGTTTGCCCCTCCCCCGTGCCTTCCTTGACCCTGGAAGGTGCCACTCCCACTGTCCTTTCCT
AATAAAATGAGGAAATTGCATCGCATTGTCTGAGTAGGTGTCATTCTATTCTGGGGGGTGGGGTGGGGCA
GGACAGCAAGGGGGAGGATTGGGAAGACAATAGCAGGCATGCTGGGGATGCGGTGGGCTCTATGGCTTCT
GAGGCGGAAAGAACCAGCTGGGGCTCTAGGGGGTATCCCC
[124 nt withheld, positions 2841-2964]
C
[91 nt withheld, positions 2966-3056]
A
[49 nt withheld, positions 3058-3106]
CCTTTGACGTTGGAGTCCACGTTCTTT
[37 nt withheld, positions 3134-3170]
ACCCTATCTCGGTCTATTCTTTTGATTTATAAGGGATTTTGCCGATTTCGGCCTATTGGTTAAAAAATGA
GCTGATTTAACAAAAATTTAACGCGAATTAATTCTGTGGAATGTGTGTCAGTTAGGGTGTGGAAAGTCCC
CAGGCTCCCCAGCAGGCAGAAGTATGCAAAGCATGCATCTCAATTAGTCAGCAACCAGGTGTGGAAAGTC
CCCAGGCTCCCCAGCAGGCAGAAGTATGCAAAGCATGCATCTCAATTAGTCAGCAACCATAGTCCCGCCC
CTAACTCCGCCCATCCCGCCCCTAACTCCGCCCAGTTCCGCCCATTCTCCGCCCCATGGCTGACTAATTT
TTTTTATTTATGCAGAGGCCGAGGCCGCCTCTGCCTCTGAGCTATTCCAGAAGTAGTGAGGAGGCTTTTT
TGGAGGCCTAGGCTTTTGCAAAAAGCTCCCGGGAGCTTGTATATCCATTTTCGGATCTGATCAAGAGACA
GGATGAGGATCGTTTCGCATGATTGAACAAGATGGATTGCACGCAGGTTCTCCGGCCGCTTGGGTGGAGA
GGCTATTCGGCTATGACTGGGCACAACAGACAATCGGCTGCTCTGATGCCGCCGTGTTCCGGCTGTCAGC
GCAGGGGCGCCCGGTTCTTTTTGTCAAGACCGACCTGTCCGGTGCCCTGAATGAACTGCAGGACGAGGCA
GCGCGGCTATCGTGGCTGGCCACGACGGGCGTTCCTTGCGCAGCTGTGCTCGACGTTGTCACTGAAGCGG
GAAGGGACTGGCTGCTATTGGGCGAAGTGCCGGGGCAGGATCTCCTGTCATCTCACCTTGCTCCTGCCGA
GAAAGTATCCATCATGGCTGATGCAATGCGGCGGCTGCATACGCTTGATCCGGCTACCTGCCCATTCGAC
CACCAAGCGAAACATCGCATCGAGCGAGCACGTACTCGGATGGAAGCCGGTCTTGTCGATCAGGATGATC
TGGACGAAGAGCATCAGGGGCTCGCGCCAGCCGAACTGTTCGCCAGGCTCAAGGCGCGCATGCCCGACGG
CGAGGATCTCGTCGTGACCCATGGCGATGCCTGCTTGCCGAATATCATGGTGGAAAATGGCCGCTTTTCT
GGATTCATCGACTGTGGCCGGCTGGGTGTGGCGGACCGCTATCAGGACATAGCGTTGGCTACCCGTGATA
TTGCTGAAGAGCTTGGCGGCGAATGGGCTGACCGCTTCCTCGTGCTTTACGGTATCGCCGCTCCCGATTC
GCAGCGCATCGCCTTCTATCGCCTTCTTGACGAGTTCTTCTGAGCGGGACTCTGGGGTTCGAAATGACCG
ACCAAGCGACGCCCAACCTGCCATCACGAGATTTCGATTCCACCGCCGCCTTCTATGAAAGGTTGGGCTT
CGGAATCGTTTTCCGGGACGCCGGCTGGATGATCCTCCAGCGCGGGGATCTCATGCTGGAGTTCTTCGCC
CACCCCAACTTGTTTATTGCAGCTTATAATGGTTACAAATAAAGCAATAGCATCACAAATTTCACAAATA
AAGCATTTTTTTCACTGCATTCTAGTTGTGGTTTGTCCAAACTCATCAATGTATCTTATCATGTCTGTAT
ACCGTCGACCTCTAGCTAGAGCTTGGCGTAATCATGGTCATAGCTGTTTCCTGTGTGAAATTGTTATCCG
CTCACAATTCCACACAACATACGAGCCGGAAGCATAAAGTGTAAAGCCTGGGGTGCCTAATGAGTGAGCT
AACTCACATTAATTGCGTTGCGCTCACTGCCCGCTTTCCAGTCGGGAAACCTGTCGTGCCAGCTGCATTA
ATGAATCGGCCAACGCGCGGGGAGAGGCGGTTTGCGTATTGGGCGCTCTTCCGCTTCCTCGCTCACTGAC
TCGCTGCGCTCGGTCGTTCGGCTGCGGCGAGCGGTATCAGCTCACTCAAAGGCGGTAATACGGTTATCCA
CAGAATCAGGGGATAACGCAGGAAAGAACATGTGAGCAAAAGGCCAGCAAAAGGCCAGGAACCGTAAAAA
GGCCGCGTTGCTGGCGTTTTTCCATAGGCTCCGCCCCCCTGACGAGCATCACAAAAATCGACGCTCAAGT
CAGAGGTGGCGAAACCCGACAGGACTATAAAGATACCAGGCGTTTCCCCCTGGAAGCTCCCTCGTGCGCT
CTCCTGTTCCGACCCTGCCGCTTACCGGATACCTGTCCGCCTTTCTCCCTTCGGGAAGCGTGGCGCTTTC
TCATAGCTCACGCTGTAGGTATCTCAGTTCGGTGTAGGTCGTTCGCTCCAAGCTGGGCTGTGTGCACGAA
CCCCCCGTTCAGCCCGACCGCTGCGCCTTATCCGGTAACTATCGTCTTGAGTCCAACCCGGTAAGACACG
ACTTATCGCCACTGGCAGCAGCCACTGGTAACAGGATTAGCAGAGCGAGGTATGTAGGCGGTGCTACAGA
GTTCTTGAAGTGGTGGCCTAACTACGGCTACACTAGAAGAACAGTATTTGGTATCTGCGCTCTGCTGAAG
CCAGTTACCTTCGGAAAAAGAGTTGGTAGCTCTTGATCCGGCAAACAAACCACCGCTGGTAGCGGTGGTT
TTTTTGTTTGCAAGCAGCAGATTACGCGCAGAAAAAAAGGATCTCAAGAAGATCCTTTGATCTTTTCTAC
GGGGTCTGACGCTCAGTGGAACGAAAACTCACGTTAAGGGATTTTGGTCATGAGATTATCAAAAAGGATC
TTCACCTAGATCCTTTTAAATTAAAAATGAAGTTTTAAATCAATCTAAAGTATATATGAGTAAACTTGGT
CTGACAGTTACCAATGCTTAATCAGTGAGGCACCTATCTCAGCGATCTGTCTATTTCGTTCATCCATAGT
TGCCTGACTCCCCGTCGTGTAGATAACTACGATACGGGAGGGCTTACCATCTGGCCCCAGTGCTGCAATG
ATACCGCGAGACCCACGCTCACCGGCTCCAGATTTATCAGCAATAAACCAGCCAGCCGGAAGGGCCGAGC
GCAGAAGTGGTCCTGCAACTTTATCCGCCTCCATCCAGTCTATTAATTGTTGCCGGGAAGCTAGAGTAAG
TAGTTCGCCAGTTAATAGTTTGCGCAACGTTGTTGCCATTGCTACAGGCATCGTGGTGTCACGCTCGTCG
TTTGGTATGGCTTCATTCAGCTCCGGTTCCCAACGATCAAGGCGAGTTACATGATCCCCCATGTTGTGCA
AAAAAGCGGTTAGCTCCTTCGGTCCTCCGATCGTTGTCAGAAGTAAGTTGGCCGCAGTGTTATCACTCAT
GGTTATGGCAGCACTGCATAATTCTCTTACTGTCATGCCATCCGTAAGATGCTTTTCTGTGACTGGTGAG
TACTCAACCAAGTCATTCTGAGAATAGTGTATGCGGCGACCGAGTTGCTCTTGCCCGGCGTCAATACGGG
ATAATACCGCGCCACATAGCAGAACTTTAAAAGTGCTCATCATTGGAAAACGTTCTTCGGGGCGAAAACT
CTCAAGGATCTTACCGCTGTTGAGATCCAGTTCGATGTAACCCACTCGTGCACCCAACTGATCTTCAGCA
TCTTTTACTTTCACCAGCGTTTCTGGGTGAGCAAAAACAGGAAGGCAAAATGCCGCAAAAAAGGGAATAA
GGGCGACACGGAAATGTTGAATACTCATACTCTTCCTTTTTCAATATTATTGAAGCATTTATCAGGGTTA
TTGTCTCATGAGCGGATACATATTTGAATGTATTTAGAAAAATAAACAAATAGGGGTTCCGCGCACATTT
CCCCGAAAAGTGCCACCTGACGTCGACGGATCGGGAG
Features (pLannotate 1.2.2; 22 found; start..end, strand, type, name):
     15..67      -  misc_feature   bom (fragment): basis of mobility region from pBR322
    222..601     +  enhancer       CMV enhancer: human cytomegalovirus immediate early enhancer
    602..805     +  promoter       CMV promoter: human cytomegalovirus (CMV) immediate early promoter
    801..834     +  LTR            5' LTR (truncated) (fragment): truncated 5' long terminal repeat (LTR) from HIV-1
    850..868     +  promoter       T7 promoter: promoter for bacteriophage T7 RNA polymerase
    903..2465    +  CDS            ARFGAP2: ARFG2_HUMAN - Also known as ZNF289. Experimental evidence at protein level: Swiss-Prot protein existence level 1. GTPase-activating protein (GAP) for ADP ribosylation factor 1 (ARF1). Implicated in coatomer-mediated protein transport between the Golgi complex and the endoplasmic reticulum. Hydrolysis of ARF1-bound GTP may lead to dissociation of coatomer from Golgi-derived membranes to allow fusion with target membranes. From Homo sapiens (Human).
   2501..2518    -  misc_feature   MCS (fragment): pBluescript multiple cloning site
   2527..2545    -  promoter       SP6 promoter: promoter for bacteriophage SP6 RNA polymerase
   2571..2795    +  polyA_signal   bGH poly(A) signal: bovine growth hormone polyadenylation signal
   2799..2820    +  promoter       SV40 promoter (fragment): SV40 enhancer and early promoter
   2841..3269    +  rep_origin     f1 ori (sequence partly withheld): f1 bacteriophage origin of replication; arrow indicates direction of (+) strand synthesis
   3283..3612    +  promoter       SV40 promoter: SV40 enhancer and early promoter
   3679..4470    +  CDS            neo: KKA2_KLEPN - Also known as kan, nptII. Experimental evidence at protein level: Swiss-Prot protein existence level 1. Resistance to kanamycin, neomycin, paromomycin, ribostamycin, butirosin and gentamicin B. From Klebsiella pneumoniae.
   4494..4652    +  CDS            ble (fragment): BLE_KLEPN - Experimental evidence at protein level: Swiss-Prot protein existence level 1. Binding protein with a strong affinity to the bleomycin family of antibiotics. Binds to CL990; an antimitotic-antibiotic compound. From Klebsiella pneumoniae.
   4647..4768    +  polyA_signal   SV40 poly(A) signal: SV40 polyadenylation signal
   4841..4857    -  protein_bind   lac operator: The lac repressor binds to the lac operator to inhibit transcription in E. coli. This inhibition can be relieved by adding lactose or isopropyl-β-D-thiogalactopyranoside (IPTG). lac repressor encoded by lacI
   4865..4895    -  promoter       lac promoter: promoter for the E. coli lac operon
   4910..4931    -  protein_bind   CAP binding site: CAP binding activates transcription in the presence of cAMP. E. coli catabolite activator protein
   4944..5036    -  CDS            lacI (fragment): lac repressor; lacI; The lac repressor binds to the lac operator to inhibit transcription in E. coli. This inhibition can be relieved by adding lactose or isopropyl-β-D-thiogalactopyranoside (IPTG).
   5219..5807    -  rep_origin     ori: high-copy-number ColE1/pMB1/pBR322/pUC origin of replication
   5978..6838    -  CDS            AmpR: β-lactamase; bla; confers resistance to ampicillin, carbenicillin, and related antibiotics
   6839..6943    -  promoter       AmpR promoter: bla
