[The description below was written by a language model from this plasmid's Addgene catalogue record and pLannotate feature annotations shown in this document.]
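Description:
pcDNA3-hARFGAP2-HA is a mammalian expression plasmid of about 7 kb, built on the pcDNA3 backbone, that expresses human ARFGAP2 (also known as ZNF289) with a C-terminal HA epitope tag. It is propagated in E. coli from a high-copy ColE1/pUC-type origin under ampicillin selection (AmpR, β-lactamase, driven by its own promoter). An f1 origin is also present and allows single-stranded DNA production. For selection in mammalian cells, the backbone carries a neomycin phosphotransferase gene flanked by the SV40 enhancer/early promoter and an SV40 polyadenylation signal, so stable transfectants can be selected with G418.

The ARFGAP2 coding sequence lies downstream of the human cytomegalovirus immediate-early enhancer and promoter and upstream of the bovine growth hormone polyadenylation signal, an arrangement that gives strong constitutive expression in transfected mammalian cells. T7 and SP6 phage promoters flank the insert, as is usual for pcDNA3, and can be used for in vitro transcription or as sequencing primer sites. The HA tag is listed in the catalogue entry but is not annotated separately in the feature table. It presumably sits in the short interval between the end of the annotated ARFGAP2 reading frame and the residual polylinker. The insert was introduced by restriction cloning, but the record does not state the cloning sites. Several small annotated fragments (HIV-1 LTR, ble, lacI, bom) appear to be backbone remnants or short sequence matches rather than functional elements.

ARFGAP2 is a GTPase-activating protein for ARF1 that is implicated in coatomer (COPI)-mediated transport between the Golgi and the endoplasmic reticulum. The construct suits overexpression, localisation and interaction studies in which the protein is detected or immunoprecipitated through its HA tag.
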