Addgene plasmid #206410: pcDNA3-hARFGAP2-HA
Purpose: Mammalian expression of hARFGAP2
Depositing lab: Kazuhisa Nakayama & Hye-Won Shin. Depositing organization: Kyoto University, Graduate School of Pharmaceutical Sciences. Publication: Three homologous ArfGAPs participate in coat protein I-mediated transport. Saitoh A, Shin HW, Yamada A, Waguri S, Nakayama K. J Biol Chem. 2009 May 15;284(20):13948-13957. doi: 10.1074/jbc.M900749200. Epub 2009 Mar 19. PubMed 19299515.
Backbone
  Vector backbone: pcDNA3
  Vector type: Mammalian Expression
Growth in bacteria
  Bacterial resistance: Ampicillin, 100 μg/mL
  Growth temperature: 37°C
  Growth strain: DH5alpha
  Copy number: High Copy
Gene/Insert
  Gene/Insert name: ARFGAP2
  Species: H. sapiens (human)
  Entrez Gene: ARFGAP2 (a.k.a. IRZ, NBLA10535, ZFP289, ZNF289)
  Tag / fusion protein: HA (C terminal on insert)
  Cloning method: Restriction Enzyme; 5′ cloning site unknown (unknown if destroyed)
Terms and licenses: Academic/Nonprofit Terms; Industry Terms: Not Available to Industry
How to cite: pcDNA3-hARFGAP2-HA was a gift from Kazuhisa Nakayama & Hye-Won Shin (Addgene plasmid # 206410 ; http://n2t.net/addgene:206410 ; RRID:Addgene_206410)
